>Addgene plasmid #233465 | Reckleen_3plus_sgRNA_ptet_pos5b1 | addgene full sequence | sequence record 467781 | Addgene NGS Result
CTCGGTAACAAATCACTGTAATGATCTTAATTCCTAATTTTTGTTGACACTCTATCATTGATAGAGTTAT
TTTAGTCCAGAGACCGAAAGTGAAACGTGATTTCATGCGTCATTTTGAACATTTTGTAAATCTTATTTAA
TAATGTGTGCGGCAATTCACATTTAATTTATGAATGTTTTCTTAACATCGCGGCAACTCAAGAAACGGCA
GGTTCGGATCTTAGCTACTAGAGAAAGAGGAGAAATACTAGATGCGTAAAGGCGAAGAACTTTTCACTGG
CGTAGTACCAATTTTAGTGGAGCTGGACGGAGATGTAAATGGTCATAAGTTTTCAGTTCGAGGAGAAGGC
GAAGGAGATGCAACTAACGGTAAGCTGACACTAAAGTTTATCTGTACCACGGGTAAACTGCCGGTCCCAT
GGCCGACACTGGTTACTACACTTACTTATGGTGTACAATGCTTTGCTCGTTATCCTGACCATATGAAGCA
GCACGATTTCTTCAAATCGGCCATGCCTGAAGGATACGTGCAAGAACGTACAATTAGCTTTAAAGATGAC
GGCACCTATAAAACGCGCGCCGAAGTTAAATTCGAGGGTGACACATTGGTTAATCGTATAGAACTTAAGG
GCATTGACTTCAAAGAAGATGGCAACATCCTTGGCCATAAACTGGAATATAATTTTAACTCTCACAATGT
CTACATTACGGCGGATAAACAAAAGAATGGCATTAAAGCGAATTTCAAAATCCGCCACAATGTCGAAGAC
GGCTCGGTTCAACTGGCGGACCATTATCAGCAGAACACCCCAATCGGTGATGGCCCGGTTCTGTTACCTG
ATAATCATTACCTTTCTACTCAAAGCGTTTTATCTAAAGATCCTAACGAGAAGCGTGATCATATGGTTCT
ACTGGAATTTGTTACCGCAGCTGGTATCACGCACGGCATGGATGAGCTGTATAAATAACCAGGCATCAAA
TAAAACGAAAGGCTCAGTCGAAAGACTGGGCCTTTCGTTTTATCTGTTGTTTGTCGGTGAACGCTCTCTA
CTAGAGTCACACTGGCTCACCTTCGGGTGGGCCTTTCTGCGTTTATAGGTCTCAGTTTCAGAGCTATGCT
GGAAACAGCATAGCAAGTTGAAATAAGGCTAGTCCGTTATCAACTTGAAAAAGTGGCACCGAGTCGGTGC
TTTTTTCTCGGTACCAAATTCCAGAAAAGAGGCCTCCCGAAAGGGGGGCCTTTTTTCGTTTTGGTCCACC
CTGCACGATAACACTGAAAAGTGAGACGACTCATCGCAACTAGTAGCGGCCGCTGCAGTCCGGCAAAAAA
GGGCAAGGTGTCACCACCCTGCCCTTTTTCTTTAAAACCGAAAAGATTACTTCGCGTTATGCAGGCTTCC
TCGCTCACTGACTCGCTGCGCTCGGTCGTTCGGCTGCGGCGAGCGGTATCAGCTCACTCAAAGGCGGTAA
TACGGTTATCCACAGAATCAGGGGATAACGCAGGAAAGAACATGTGAGCAAAAGGCCAGCAAAAGGCCAG
GAACCGTAAAAAGGCCGCGTTGCTGGCGTTTTTCCATAGGCTCCGCCCCCCTGACGAGCATCACAAAAAT
CGACGCTCAAGTCAGAGGTGGCGAAACCCGACAGGACTATAAAGATACCAGGCGTTTCCCCCTGGAAGCT
CCCTCGTGCGCTCTCCTGTTCCGACCCTGCCGCTTACCGGATACCTGTCCGCCTTTCTCCCTTCGGGAAG
CGTGGCGCTTTCTCATAGCTCACGCTGTAGGTATCTCAGTTCGGTGTAGGTCGTTCGCTCCAAGCTGGGC
TGTGTGCACGAACCCCCCGTTCAGCCCGACCGCTGCGCCTTATCCGGTAACTATCGTCTTGAGTCCAACC
CGGTAAGACACGACTTATCGCCACTGGCAGCAGCCACTGGTAACAGGATTAGCAGAGCGAGGTATGTAGG
CGGTGCTACAGAGTTCTTGAAGTGGTGGCCTAACTACGGCTACACTAGAAGAACAGTATTTGGTATCTGC
GCTCTGCTGAAGCCAGTTACCTTCGGAAAAAGAGTTGGTAGCTCTTGATCCGGCAAACAAACCACCGCTG
GTAGCGGTGGTTTTTTTGTTTGCAAGCAGCAGATTACGCGCAGAAAAAAAGGATCTCAAGAAGATCCTTT
GATCTTTTCTACGGGGTCTGACGCTCAGTGGAACGAAAACTCACGTTAAGGGATTTTGGTCATGAGATTA
TCAAAAAGGATCTTCACCTAGATCCTTTTAAATTAAAAATGAAGTTTTAAATCAATCTAAAGTATATATG
AGTAAACTTGGTCTGACAGCTCGAGTCCCGTCAAGTCAGCGTAATGCTCTGCCAGTGTTACAACCAATTA
ACCAATTCTGATTAGAAAAACTCATCGAGCATCAAATGAAACTGCAATTTATTCATATCAGGATTATCAA
TACCATATTTTTGAAAAAGCCGTTTCTGTAATGAAGGAGAAAACTCACCGAGGCAGTTCCATAGGATGGC
AAGATCCTGGTATCGGTCTGCGATTCCGACTCGTCCAACATCAATACAACCTATTAATTTCCCCTCGTCA
AAAATAAGGTTATCAAGTGAGAAATCACCATGAGTGACGACTGAATCCGGTGAGAATGGCAAAAGCTTAT
GCATTTCTTTCCAGACTTGTTCAACAGGCCAGCCATTACGCTCGTCATCAAAATCACTCGCATCAACCAA
ACCGTTATTCATTCGTGATTGCGCCTGAGCCAGACGAAATACGCGATCGCTGTTAAAAGGACAATTACAA
ACAGGAATCGAATGCAACCGGCGCAGGAACACTGCCAGCGCATCAACAATATTTTCACCTGAATCAGGAT
ATTCTTCTAATACCTGGAATGCTGTTTTCCCGGGGATCGCAGTGGTGAGTAACCATGCATCATCAGGAGT
ACGGATAAAATGCTTGATGGTCGGAAGAGGCATAAATTCCGTCAGCCAGTTTAGTCTGACCATCTCATCT
GTAACATCATTGGCAACGCTACCTTTGCCATGTTTCAGAAACAACTCTGGCGCATCGGGCTTCCCATACA
ATCGATAGATTGTCGCACCTGATTGCCCGACATTATCGCGAGCCCATTTATACCCATATAAATCAGCATC
CATGTTGGAATTTAATCGCGGCCTGGAGCAAGACGTTTCCCGTTGAATATGGCTCATAACACCCCTTGTA
TTACTGTTTATGTAAGCAGACAGTTTTATTGTTCATGATGATATATTTTTATCTTGTGCAATGTAACATC
AGAGATTTTGAGACACAACGTGGCTTTGTTGAATAAATCGAACTTTTGCTGAGTTGAAGGATCAGCTCGA
GTGCCACTTGACGTCTAAGAAACCATTATTATCATGACATTAACCTATAAAAATAGGCGTATCACGAGGC
AGAATTTCAGATAAAAAAAATCCTTAGCTTTCGCTAAGGATGATTTCTGGAATTCGCGGCCGCTTCTAGA
GAGCGATGAGTCGT
Features (pLannotate 1.2.2; 11 found; start..end, strand, type, name):
     49..67      +  protein_bind   tet operator: bacterial operator O1 for the tetR and tetA genes tetracycline repressor TetR
    252..965     +  CDS            Superfolder GFP: Superfolder GFP is a basic (constitutively fluorescent) green fluorescent protein published in 2005, derived from Aequorea victoria. It is reported to be a very rapidly-maturing weak dimer.
    977..1048    +  terminator     rrnB T1 terminator: transcription terminator T1 from the E. coli rrnB gene
   1064..1091    +  terminator     T7Te terminator: phage T7 early transcription terminator
   1123..1190    +  misc_RNA       tracrRNA (fragment): trans-activating CRISPR RNA for the Streptococcus pyogenes CRISPR/Cas9 system
   1299..1318    +  misc_feature   BioBrick suffix: universal suffix for all parts
   1319..1376    +  terminator     his operon terminator: This putative transcriptin terminator from the E. coli his operon has a 2-bp deletion introduced during synthesis. Its efficiency has not been determined.
   1571..2159    -  rep_origin     ori: high-copy-number ColE1/pMB1/pBR322/pUC origin of replication
   2392..3207    -  CDS            KanR: aminoglycoside phosphotransferase; aph(3')-Ia; confers resistance to kanamycin in bacteria or G418 (Geneticin®) in eukaryotes
   3434..3477    -  terminator     bacterial terminator: putative bacterial transcription terminator
   3480..3501    +  misc_feature   BioBrick prefix: BioBrick prefix for parts that do not start with "ATG"
