[The description below was written by a language model from this plasmid's Addgene catalogue record and pLannotate feature annotations shown in this document.]
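Description:
Reckleen_3plus_sgRNA_ptet_pos5b1 is a small (about 3.5 kb) Level 1 Golden Gate part plasmid, custom built from Marburg Collection modules. It belongs to the RECKLEEN system, a single-plasmid lambda Red/CRISPR-Cas9 platform for genome editing in Klebsiella pneumoniae. It is propagated in E. coli on a high-copy ColE1/pUC-type origin and selected with kanamycin through an aph(3')-Ia KanR gene. BioBrick prefix and suffix sequences and several bacterial terminators (a his operon terminator and a putative terminator) are annotated around the cargo region and probably help insulate it from the backbone.

The payload is an sgRNA transcription unit with a placeholder where the spacer will go. A tet operator marks the Ptet promoter region, so guide expression is expected to be under TetR control and inducible with tetracycline-type inducers; no tetR gene is annotated on this plasmid. Downstream lies a superfolder GFP coding sequence followed by the rrnB T1 and T7Te terminators, and then a fragment of the Streptococcus pyogenes tracrRNA that forms the Cas9-binding sgRNA scaffold. The sfGFP cassette acts as a dropout marker. When a user-chosen spacer is cloned in by Golden Gate, it replaces the fluorescent cassette, bringing the promoter next to the spacer and scaffold, and correct clones can be picked as non-fluorescent colonies. In keeping with this design, the record lists no guide sequence.

The "pos5b1" designation indicates that the finished sgRNA unit occupies a defined slot in the next assembly level. This allows it to be combined with sgRNA units from other positions to build RECKLEEN plasmids carrying multiple guides. The Cas9 and lambda Red functions are not present here and come from other parts of the system.
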