Addgene plasmid #233465: Reckleen_3plus_sgRNA_ptet_pos5b1
Purpose: Level 1 part, Ptet sfgfp dropout sgRNA for position 5b1, for building RECKLEEN plasmid with multiple sgRNAs
Depositing lab: Anke Becker. Depositing organization: Philipps-Universitaet Marburg. Publication: RECKLEEN is a lambda Red/CRISPR-Cas9 based single plasmid platform for enhanced genome editing in Klebsiella pneumoniae. Elsayed EM, Stukenberg D, Meier D, Schmeck B, Becker A. Commun Biol. 2025 Oct 30;8(1):1509. doi: 10.1038/s42003-025-08934-8. PubMed 41168338.
Backbone
  Vector backbone: Custom built using Marburg Collection
  Vector type: CRISPR
Growth in bacteria
  Bacterial resistance: Kanamycin, 50 μg/mL
  Growth temperature: 37°C
  Growth strain: DH5alpha
  Copy number: High Copy
Gene/Insert
  Gene/Insert name: Level 1 part, Ptet sfgfp dropout sgRNA for position 5b1, ColE1 ori, and KanR.
  gRNA/shRNA sequence: Unspecified
  Species: Other
  Cloning method: Golden Gate
Terms and licenses: Academic/Nonprofit Terms; Industry Terms
Depositor comments: Please visit https://doi.org/10.21203/rs.3.rs-5859838/v1 for preprint.
How to cite: Reckleen_3plus_sgRNA_ptet_pos5b1 was a gift from Anke Becker (Addgene plasmid # 233465 ; http://n2t.net/addgene:233465 ; RRID:Addgene_233465)
